>Addgene plasmid #126657 | pMT GFP | addgene full sequence | sequence record 251715 | Addgene NGS Result
AGGGCGATCGGTGCGGGCCTCTTCGCTATTACGCCAGCTGGCGAAAGGGGGATGTGCTGCAAGGCGATTA
AGTTGGGTAACGCCAGGGTTTTCCCAGTCACGACGTTGTAAAACGACGGCCAGTGAATTAATTCGTTGCA
GGACAGGATGTGGTGCCCGATGTGACTAGCTCTTTGCTGCAGGCCGTCCTATCCTCTGGTTCCGATAAGA
GACCCAGAACTCCGGCCCCCCACCGCCCACCGCCACCCCCATACATATGTGGTACGCAAGTAAGAGTGCC
TGCGCATGCCCCATGTGCCCCACCAAGAGCTTTGCATCCCATACAAGTCCCCAAAGTGGAGAACCGAACC
AATTCTTCGCGGGCAGAACAAAAGCTTCTGCACACGTCTCCACTCGAATTTGGAGCCGGCCGGCGTGTGC
AAAAGAGGTGAATCGAACGAAAGACCCGTGTGTAAAGCCGCGTTTCCAAAATGTATAAAACCGAGAGCAT
CTGGCCAATGTGCATCAGTTGTGGTCAGCAGCAAAATCAAGTGAATCATCTCAGTGCAACTAAAGGGGGG
ATCTAGATCGGGGTACCTACTAGTCAAATGAGCAAAGGAGAAGAACTTTTCACTGGAGTTGTCCCAATTC
TTGTTGAATTAGATGGTGATGTTAATGGGCACAAATTTTCTGTCCGTGGAGAGGGTGAAGGTGATGCTAC
AAACGGAAAACTCACCCTTAAATTTATTTGCACTACTGGAAAACTACCTGTTCCGTGGCCAACACTTGTC
ACTACTCTGACCTATGGTGTTCAATGCTTTTCCCGTTATCCGGATCACATGAAACGGCATGACTTTTTCA
AGAGTGCCATGCCCGAAGGTTATGTACAGGAACGCACTATATCTTTCAAAGATGACGGGACCTACAAGAC
GCGTGCTGAAGTCAAGTTTGAAGGTGATACCCTTGTTAATCGTATCGAGTTAAAGGGTATTGATTTTAAA
GAAGATGGAAACATTCTTGGACACAAACTCGAGTACAACTTTAACTCACACAATGTATACATCACGGCAG
ACAAACAAAAGAATGGAATCAAAGCTAACTTCAAAATTCGCCACAACGTTGAAGATGGTTCCGTTCAACT
AGCAGACCATTATCAACAAAATACTCCAATTGGCGATGGCCCTGTCCTTTTACCAGACAACCATTACCTG
TCGACACAATCTGTCCTTTCGAAAGATCCCAACGAAAAGCGTGACCACATGGTCCTTCTTGAGTTTGTAA
CTGCTGCTGGGATTACACATGGCATGGATGAGCTCTACAAATAGGTTTAAACGCCCGCTGATCAGCCTCG
ACTGTGCCTTCTAAGATCCAGACATGATAAGATACATTGATGAGTTTGGACAAACCACAACTAGAATGCA
GTGAAAAAAATGCTTTATTTGTGAAATTTGTGATGCTATTGCTTTATTTGTAACCATTATAAGCTGCAAT
AAACAAGTTAACTCTAGAGGATCCGGTGCGTGGTGGTTTCATGCTTCTGGGAACGGCAAATGGGTTTAGG
ATTGGGAACCCCTCATCATCTGTTGGAATATACTATTCAACCTACAAAAGTAACGTTAAACAACACTACT
TTATATTTGATATGAATGGCCACACCTTTTATGCCATAAAACATATTGTAAGAGAATACCACTCTTTTTA
TTCCTTCTTTCCTTCTTGTACGTTTTTTGCTGTAAGTAGGTCGTGGTGCTGGTGTTGCAGTTGAAATAAC
TTAAAATATAAATCATAAAACTCAAACATAAACTTGACTATTTATTTATTTATTAAGAAAGGAAATATAA
ATTATAAATTACAACAGATCCCCCGGGCTGCAGGAATTCGATAGCTTGCATGCCTGCAGGTCGGCCGCCA
CGACCGGTGCCGCCACCATCCCCTGACCCACGCCCCTGACCCCTCACAAGGAGACGACCTTCCATGACCG
AGTACAAGCCCACGGTGCGCCTCGCCACCCGCGACGACGTCCCCCGGGCCGTACGCACCCTCGCCGCCGC
GTTCGCCGACTACCCCGCCACGCGCCACACCGTCGACCCGGACCGCCACATCGAGCGGGTCACCGAGCTG
CAAGAACTCTTCCTCACGCGCGTCGGGCTCGACATCGGCAAGGTGTGGGTCGCGGACGACGGCGCCGCGG
TGGCGGTCTGGACCACGCCGGAGAGCGTCGAAGCGGGGGCGGTGTTCGCCGAGATCGGCCCGCGCATGGC
CGAGTTGAGCGGTTCCCGGCTGGCCGCGCAGCAACAGATGGAAGGCCTCCTGGCGCCGCACCGGCCCAAG
GAGCCCGCGTGGTTCCTGGCCACCGTCGGCGTCTCGCCCGACCACCAGGGCAAGGGTCTGGGCAGCGCCG
TCGTGCTCCCCGGAGTGGAGGCGGCCGAGCGCGCCGGGGTGCCCGCCTTCCTGGAGACCTCCGCGCCCCG
CAACCTCCCCTTCTACGAGCGGCTCGGCTTCACCGTCACCGCCGACGTCGAGGTGCCCGAAGGACCGCGC
ACCTGGTGCATGACCCGCAAGCCCGGTGCCTGACGCCCGCCCCACGACCCGCAGCGCCCGACCGAAAGGA
GCGCACGACCCCATGGCTCCGACCGAAGCCACCCGGGGCGGCCCCGCCGACCCCGCACCCGCCCCCGAGG
CCCACCGACTCTAGATCAAGCTTATCGATACCGTCGACCTCGAGGCCAGCTAGCTTGAACTTGTTTATTG
CAGCTTATAATGGTTACAAATAAAGCAATAGCATCACAAATTTCACAAATAAAGCATTTTTTTCACTGCA
TTCTAGTTGTGGTTTGTCCAAACTCATCAATGTATCTTATCATGTCTGGATCGGGTACCCAATTGCATTC
ATTTTATGTTTCAGGTTCAGGGGGAGGTGTGGGAGGTTTTTTAAAGCAAGTAAAACCTCTACAAATGTGG
TATGGCTGATTATGATCAGTCGACCTGCAGGCATGCAAGCTTGGCGTAATCATGGTCATAGCTGTTTCCT
GTGTGAAATTGTTATCCGCTCACAATTCCACACAACATACGAGCCGGAAGCATAAAGTGTAAAGCCTGGG
GTGCCTAATGAGTGAGCTAACTCACATTAATTGCGTTGCGCTCACTGCCCGCTTTCCAGTCGGGAAACCT
GTCGTGCCAGCTGCATTAATGAATCGGCCAACGCGCGGGGAGAGGCGGTTTGCGTATTGGGCGCTCTTCC
GCTTCCTCGCTCACTGACTCGCTGCGCTCGGTCGTTCGGCTGCGGCGAGCGGTATCAGCTCACTCAAAGG
CGGTAATACGGTTATCCACAGAATCAGGGGATAACGCAGGAAAGAACATGTGAGCAAAAGGCCAGCAAAA
GGCCAGGAACCGTAAAAAGGCCGCGTTGCTGGCGTTTTTCCATAGGCTCCGCCCCCCTGACGAGCATCAC
AAAAATCGACGCTCAAGTCAGAGGTGGCGAAACCCGACAGGACTATAAAGATACCAGGCGTTTCCCCCTG
GAAGCTCCCTCGTGCGCTCTCCTGTTCCGACCCTGCCGCTTACCGGATACCTGTCCGCCTTTCTCCCTTC
GGGAAGCGTGGCGCTTTCTCATAGCTCACGCTGTAGGTATCTCAGTTCGGTGTAGGTCGTTCGCTCCAAG
CTGGGCTGTGTGCACGAACCCCCCGTTCAGCCCGACCGCTGCGCCTTATCCGGTAACTATCGTCTTGAGT
CCAACCCGGTAAGACACGACTTATCGCCACTGGCAGCAGCCACTGGTAACAGGATTAGCAGAGCGAGGTA
TGTAGGCGGTGCTACAGAGTTCTTGAAGTGGTGGCCTAACTACGGCTACACTAGAAGAACAGTATTTGGT
ATCTGCGCTCTGCTGAAGCCAGTTACCTTCGGAAAAAGAGTTGGTAGCTCTTGATCCGGCAAACAAACCA
CCGCTGGTAGCGGTGGTTTTTTTGTTTGCAAGCAGCAGATTACGCGCAGAAAAAAAGGATCTCAAGAAGA
TCCTTTGATCTTTTCTACGGGGTCTGACGCTCAGTGGAACGAAAACTCACGTTAAGGGATTTTGGTCATG
AGATTATCAAAAAGGATCTTCACCTAGATCCTTTTAAATTAAAAATGAAGTTTTAAATCAATCTAAAGTA
TATATGAGTAAACTTGGTCTGACAGTTACCAATGCTTAATCAGTGAGGCACCTATCTCAGCGATCTGTCT
ATTTCGTTCATCCATAGTTGCCTGACTCCCCGTCGTGTAGATAACTACGATACGGGAGGGCTTACCATCT
GGCCCCAGTGCTGCAATGATACCGCGAGACCCACGCTCACCGGCTCCAGATTTATCAGCAATAAACCAGC
CAGCCGGAAGGGCCGAGCGCAGAAGTGGTCCTGCAACTTTATCCGCCTCCATCCAGTCTATTAATTGTTG
CCGGGAAGCTAGAGTAAGTAGTTCGCCAGTTAATAGTTTGCGCAACGTTGTTGCCATTGCTACAGGCATC
GTGGTGTCACGCTCGTCGTTTGGTATGGCTTCATTCAGCTCCGGTTCCCAACGATCAAGGCGAGTTACAT
GATCCCCCATGTTGTGCAAAAAAGCGGTTAGCTCCTTCGGTCCTCCGATCGTTGTCAGAAGTAAGTTGGC
CGCAGTGTTATCACTCATGGTTATGGCAGCACTGCATAATTCTCTTACTGTCATGCCATCCGTAAGATGC
TTTTCTGTGACTGGTGAGTACTCAACCAAGTCATTCTGAGAATAGTGTATGCGGCGACCGAGTTGCTCTT
GCCCGGCGTCAATACGGGATAATACCGCGCCACATAGCAGAACTTTAAAAGTGCTCATCATTGGAAAACG
TTCTTCGGGGCGAAAACTCTCAAGGATCTTACCGCTGTTGAGATCCAGTTCGATGTAACCCACTCGTGCA
CCCAACTGATCTTCAGCATCTTTTACTTTCACCAGCGTTTCTGGGTGAGCAAAAACAGGAAGGCAAAATG
CCGCAAAAAAGGGAATAAGGGCGACACGGAAATGTTGAATACTCATACTCTTCCTTTTTCAATATTATTG
AAGCATTTATCAGGGTTATTGTCTCATGAGCGGATACATATTTGAATGTATTTAGAAAAATAAACAAATA
GGGGTTCCGCGCACATTTCCCCGAAAAGTGCCACCTGACGTCTAAGAAACCATTATTATCATGACATTAA
CCTATAAAAATAGGCGTATCACGAGGCCCTTTCGTCTCGCGCGTTTCGGTGATGACGGTGAAAACCTCTG
ACACATGCAGCTCCCGGAGACGGTCACAGCTTGTCTGTAAGCGGATGCCGGGAGCAGACAAGCCCGTCAG
GGCGCGTCAGCGGGTGTTGGCGGGTGTCGGGGCTGGCTTAACTATGCGGCATCAGAGCAGATTGTACTGA
GAGTGCACCATATGCGGTGTGAAATACCGCACAGATGCGTAAGGAGAAAATACCGCATCAGGCGCCATTC
GCCATTCAGGCTGCGCAACTGTTGGGA
Features (pLannotate 1.2.2; 22 found; start..end, strand, type, name):
    130..556     +  promoter       MT promoter: Drosophila metallothionein promoter
    588..1301    +  CDS            Superfolder GFP: Superfolder GFP is a basic (constitutively fluorescent) green fluorescent protein published in 2005, derived from Aequorea victoria. It is reported to be a very rapidly-maturing weak dimer.
   1345..1479    -  polyA_signal   SV40 poly(A) signal: SV40 polyadenylation signal
   1561..1837    +  promoter       copia promoter: strong promoter from the Drosophila transposable element copia (Sinclair et al., 1986)
   1837..1863    +  misc_feature   MCS (fragment): pBluescript multiple cloning site
   1863..1883    -  misc_feature   MCS (fragment): pUC18/19 multiple cloning site
   1954..2553    +  CDS            PuroR: puromycin N-acetyltransferase; pac from Streptomyces alboniger; confers resistance to puromycin
   2603..2668    +  CDS            dmpM (fragment): DMPM_STRAD - Protein inferred from homology: Swiss-Prot protein existence level 3. From Streptomyces alboniger.
   2675..2705    +  misc_feature   MCS (fragment): pBluescript multiple cloning site
   2718..2852    +  polyA_signal   SV40 poly(A) signal: SV40 polyadenylation signal
   2874..2958    -  CDS            large T antigen (fragment): large T antigen from SV40 (simian virus 40)
   2958..2982    +  misc_feature   MCS (fragment): pUC18/19 multiple cloning site
   3019..3035    -  protein_bind   lac operator: The lac repressor binds to the lac operator to inhibit transcription in E. coli. This inhibition can be relieved by adding lactose or isopropyl-β-D-thiogalactopyranoside (IPTG). lac repressor encoded by lacI
   3043..3073    -  promoter       lac promoter: promoter for the E. coli lac operon
   3088..3109    -  protein_bind   CAP binding site: CAP binding activates transcription in the presence of cAMP. E. coli catabolite activator protein
   3122..3214    -  CDS            lacI (fragment): lac repressor; lacI; The lac repressor binds to the lac operator to inhibit transcription in E. coli. This inhibition can be relieved by adding lactose or isopropyl-β-D-thiogalactopyranoside (IPTG).
   3397..3985    -  rep_origin     ori: high-copy-number ColE1/pMB1/pBR322/pUC origin of replication
   4156..5016    -  CDS            AmpR: β-lactamase; bla; confers resistance to ampicillin, carbenicillin, and related antibiotics
   5017..5121    -  promoter       AmpR promoter: bla
   5216..5251    +  CDS            rop (fragment): Rop protein, which maintains plasmids at low copy number; rop
   5353..5452    +  misc_feature   bom (fragment): basis of mobility region from pBR322
   5458..128     -  CDS            lacZα (fragment) (across the origin): LacZα fragment of β-galactosidase; lacZ fragment
