[The description below was written by a language model from this plasmid's Addgene catalogue record and pLannotate feature annotations shown in this document.]
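Description:
pMT GFP is an insect expression plasmid built on the pMT backbone for inducible production of GFP in Drosophila S2 cells. The sequenced record is about 5.5 kb. In bacteria it is maintained as a high-copy plasmid through a ColE1/pUC-type origin and selected with ampicillin via the β-lactamase gene and its native promoter. Short remnants of lacZα, lacI, the lac promoter/operator, rop, bom and several polylinker fragments are also annotated; these appear to be leftovers of the cloning vector lineage rather than functional parts of the design.

The main expression unit places a GFP coding sequence, annotated as Superfolder GFP (a rapidly maturing Aequorea victoria derivative), downstream of the Drosophila metallothionein (MT) promoter, followed by an SV40 polyadenylation signal that the annotation places on the opposite strand. The MT promoter is largely silent until cells are exposed to heavy-metal ions such as copper, so fluorescent protein expression can be switched on at a chosen time and its level adjusted. No fusion partner or epitope tag is annotated on the GFP. The insert was introduced by Gibson assembly.

A second, independent cassette uses the strong copia transposable-element promoter to drive puromycin N-acetyltransferase, terminated by another SV40 poly(A) signal, with a small adjacent Streptomyces alboniger fragment carried along with the pac gene. This allows puromycin selection of transfected S2 cells, including derivation of stable lines. The plasmid would serve naturally as a soluble GFP control or expression marker alongside pMT constructs encoding tagged proteins, although the record states only its purpose as inducible GFP expression.
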