Addgene plasmid #126657: pMT GFP
Purpose: Inducible expression of GFP in S2 cells
Depositing lab: Ron Vale. Depositing organization: University of California, San Francisco (UCSF). Publication: Spatial control of Draper receptor signaling initiates apoptotic cell engulfment. Williamson AP, Vale RD. J Cell Biol. 2018 Nov 5;217(11):3977-3992. doi: 10.1083/jcb.201711175. Epub 2018 Aug 23. PubMed 30139739.
Backbone
  Vector backbone: pMT
  Vector type: Insect Expression
Growth in bacteria
  Bacterial resistance: Ampicillin, 100 μg/mL
  Growth temperature: 37°C
  Growth strain: DH5alpha
  Copy number: High Copy
Gene/Insert
  Gene/Insert name: GFP
  Cloning method: Gibson Cloning
  Sequencing primers: 5′ CATCTCAGTGCAACTAAA
Terms and licenses: Academic/Nonprofit Terms; Industry Terms: Not Available to Industry
How to cite: pMT GFP was a gift from Ron Vale (Addgene plasmid # 126657 ; http://n2t.net/addgene:126657 ; RRID:Addgene_126657)
